Addgene plasmid #154495: pEPYC0CM0292
Purpose: Phytobricks Level 0 part
Depositing lab: Nicola Patron. Depositing organization: Earlham Institute. Publication: Rational design of minimal synthetic promoters for plants. Cai YM, Kallam K, Tidd H, Gendarini G, Salzman A, Patron NJ. Nucleic Acids Res. 2020 Aug 28. pii: 5897334. doi: 10.1093/nar/gkaa682. PubMed 32856047.
Backbone
  Vector backbone: pUAP1
  Vector type: Synthetic Biology
Growth in bacteria
  Bacterial resistance: Chloramphenicol, 25 μg/mL
  Growth temperature: 37°C
  Growth strain: NEB Stable
  Copy number: High Copy
Gene/Insert
  Gene/Insert name: MMV(ΔCCAAT+)
  Species: Synthetic
  Cloning method: Restriction Enzyme; 5′ cloning site BpiI (destroyed during cloning); 3′ cloning site BpiI (destroyed during cloning)
Terms and licenses: Academic/Nonprofit Terms; Industry Terms: Not Available to Industry
Depositor comments: Please visit https://www.biorxiv.org/content/10.1101/2020.05.14.095406v1 for bioRxiv preprint.
How to cite: pEPYC0CM0292 was a gift from Nicola Patron (Addgene plasmid # 154495 ; http://n2t.net/addgene:154495 ; RRID:Addgene_154495)
