[The description below was written by a language model from this plasmid's Addgene catalogue record and pLannotate feature annotations shown in this document.]
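Description:
pEPYC0CM0292 is a small (about 2.5 kb) Phytobrick Level 0 part plasmid built in the pUAP1 universal acceptor backbone, a synthetic-biology vector for Golden Gate/MoClo-style modular assembly of plant expression constructs. It is propagated in E. coli from a high-copy ColE1/pUC-type origin of replication and selected with chloramphenicol. Resistance is provided by the cat (chloramphenicol acetyltransferase) gene, driven by its native cat promoter and followed by the phage lambda t0 terminator. The feature table also shows a putative bacterial terminator and a his operon terminator located between the cat cassette and the origin. These are likely to flank the cloning position and insulate the stored part from read-through transcription, although the annotation does not mark the insert itself.

The payload is a synthetic sequence named MMV(ΔCCAAT+), cloned with the Type IIS enzyme BpiI, whose sites were destroyed during cloning. The record does not define the part beyond its name. The associated work concerns rational design of minimal synthetic promoters for plants, and the name suggests a variant of a Mirabilis mosaic virus promoter element in which a CCAAT motif has been altered, but this interpretation is inferred rather than stated. No coding sequence, tag, reporter or plant selection marker is annotated, which fits a regulatory DNA part stored on its own.

As a Level 0 part, the plasmid is not an expression vector. It serves as a standardised, reusable module that can be released and combined with other standard parts, such as coding sequences and terminators, in higher-level transcriptional units, for example to test how promoter sequence changes affect expression in plants.
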