Features (pLannotate 1.2.2; 6 found; start..end, strand, type, name):
    382..479     -  promoter       cat promoter: promoter of the E. coli cat gene encoding chloramphenicol acetyltransferase
    565..608     -  terminator     bacterial terminator: putative bacterial transcription terminator
   1078..1135    +  terminator     his operon terminator: This putative transcriptin terminator from the E. coli his operon has a 2-bp deletion introduced during synthesis. Its efficiency has not been determined.
   1330..1918    -  rep_origin     ori: high-copy-number ColE1/pMB1/pBR322/pUC origin of replication
   2101..2195    -  terminator     lambda t0 terminator: transcription terminator from phage lambda
   2219..381     -  CDS            cat (across the origin): CAT_ECOLX - Experimental evidence at protein level: Swiss-Prot protein existence level 1. This enzyme is an effector of chloramphenicol resistance in bacteria. From Escherichia coli. This protein is used as a marker in many commonly used cloning vectors, such as pACYC184.
>Addgene plasmid #154495 | pEPYC0CM0292 | depositor full sequence | sequence record 299304 | pEPYC0CM0292 sequence 2494 bps
GTAACACGCCACATCTTGCGAATATATGTGTAGAAACTGCCGGAAATCGTCGTGGTATTCACTCCAGAGC
GATGAAAACGTTTCAGTTTGCTCATGGAAAACGGTGTAACAAGGGTGAACACTATCCCATATCACCAGCT
CACCGTCTTTCATTGCCATACGAAATTCCGGATGAGCATTCATCAGGCGGGCAAGAATGTGAATAAAGGC
CGGATAAAACTTGTGCTTATTTTTCTTTACGGTCTTTAAAAAGGCCGTAATATCCAGCTGAACGGTCTGG
TTATAGGTACATTGAGCAACTGACTGAAATGCCTCAAAATGTTCTTTACGATGCCATTGGGATATATCAA
CGGTGGTATATCCAGTGATTTTTTTCTCCATTTTAGCTTCCTTAGCTCCTGAAAATCTCGATAACTCAAA
AAATACGCCCGGTAGTGATCTTATTTCATTATGGTGAAAGTTGGAACCTCTTACGTGCCCGATCAACTCG
AGTGCCACCTGACGTCTAAGAAACCATTATTATCATGACATTAACCTATAAAAATAGGCGTATCACGAGG
CAGAATTTCAGATAAAAAAAATCCTTAGCTTTCGCTAAGGATGATTTCTGGAATTCGGTCTCAGGAGTGG
AAGATTCAGAAAATCGATTAATGGATTGATCAACATCCTTACCGCTATGGGTAAGATTGATGAAAAGTCA
AAAACAAAAATCAATTATGCACACCAGCATGTGTTGATCACCAGCTATTGTGGGACACCAATTTCGTCCA
CAGACATCAACATCTTATCGTCCTTTGAAGATAAGATAATAATGTTGAAGATAAGAGTGGGAGCCACCAC
TAAAACATTGCTTTGTCAAAAGCTAAAAAAGATGATGCCCGACAGCCACTTGTGTGAAGCATGTGAAGCC
GGTCCCTCCACTAAGAAAATTAGTGAAGCATCTTCCAGTGGTCCCTCCACTCACAGCTCAATCAGTGAGC
AACAGGACGAAGGAAATGACGTAAGCCATGACGTCTAATCCCACAAGAATTTCCTTATATAAGGAACACA
AATCAGAAGGTACTCGAGACCCTGCAGTCCGGCAAAAAAGGGCAAGGTGTCACCACCCTGCCCTTTTTCT
TTAAAACCGAAAAGATTACTTCGCGTTATGCAGGCTTCCTCGCTCACTGACTCGCTGCGCTCGGTCGTTC
GGCTGCGGCGAGCGGTATCAGCTCACTCAAAGGCGGTAATACGGTTATCCACAGAATCAGGGGATAACGC
AGGAAAGAACATGTGAGCAAAAGGCCAGCAAAAGGCCAGGAACCGTAAAAAGGCCGCGTTGCTGGCGTTT
TTCCACAGGCTCCGCCCCCCTGACGAGCATCACAAAAATCGACGCTCAAGTCAGAGGTGGCGAAACCCGA
CAGGACTATAAAGATACCAGGCGTTTCCCCCTGGAAGCTCCCTCGTGCGCTCTCCTGTTCCGACCCTGCC
GCTTACCGGATACCTGTCCGCCTTTCTCCCTTCGGGAAGCGTGGCGCTTTCTCATAGCTCACGCTGTAGG
TATCTCAGTTCGGTGTAGGTCGTTCGCTCCAAGCTGGGCTGTGTGCACGAACCCCCCGTTCAGCCCGACC
GCTGCGCCTTATCCGGTAACTATCGTCTTGAGTCCAACCCGGTAAGACACGACTTATCGCCACTGGCAGC
AGCCACTGGTAACAGGATTAGCAGAGCGAGGTATGTAGGCGGTGCTACAGAGTTCTTGAAGTGGTGGCCT
AACTACGGCTACACTAGAAGAACAGTATTTGGTATCTGCGCTCTGCTGAAGCCAGTTACCTTCGGAAAAA
GAGTTGGTAGCTCTTGATCCGGCAAACAAACCACCGCTGGTAGCGGTGGTTTTTTTGTTTGCAAGCAGCA
GATTACGCGCAGAAAAAAAGGATCTCAAGAAGATCCTTTGATCTTTTCTACGGGGTCTGACGCTCAGTGG
AACGAAAACTCACGTTAAGGGATTTTGGTCATGAGATTATCAAAAAGGATCTTCACCTAGATCCTTTTAA
ATTAAAAATGAAGTTTTAAATCAATCTAAAGTATATATGAGTAAACTTGGTCTGACAGCTCGAGGCTTGG
ATTCTCACCAATAAAAAACGCCCGGCGGCAACCGAGCGTTCTGAACAAATCCAGATGGAGTTCTGAGGTC
ATTACTGGATCTATCAACAGGAGTCCAAGCGAGCTCGATATCAAATTACGCCCCGCCCTGCCACTCATCG
CAGTACTGTTGTAATTCATTAAGCATTCTGCCGACATGGAAGCCATCACAAACGGCATGATGAACCTGAA
TCGCCAGCGGCATCAGCACCTTGTCGCCTTGCGTATAATATTTGCCCATGGTGAAAACGGGGGCGAAGAA
GTTGTCCATATTGGCCACGTTTAAATCAAAACTGGTGAAACTCACCCAGGGATTGGCTGAGACGAAAAAC
ATATTCTCAATAAACCCTTTAGGGAAATAGGCCAGGTTTTCACC
